>Addgene plasmid #126335 | pGWB14-LYX117 | addgene full sequence | sequence record 247256 | Addgene NGS Result
TCGGTCTTGCCTTGCTCGTCGGTGATGTACTTCACCAGCTCCGCGAAGTCGCTCTTCTTGATGGAGCGCA
TGGGGACGTGCTTGGCAATCACGCGCACCCCCCGGCCGTTTTAGCGGCTAAAAAAGTCATGGCTCTGCCC
TCGGGCGGACCACGCCCATCATGACCTTGCCAAGCTCGTCCTGCTTCTCTTCGATCTTCGCCAGCAGGGC
GAGGATCGTGGCATCACCGAACCGCGCCGTGCGCGGGTCGTCGGTGAGCCAGAGTTTCAGCAGGCCGCCC
AGGCGGCCCAGGTCGCCATTGATGCGGGCCAGCTCGCGGACGTGCTCATAGTCCACGACGCCCGTGATTT
TGTAGCCCTGGCCGACGGCCAGCAGGTAGGCCGACAGGCTCATGCCGGCCGCCGCCGCCTTTTCCTCAAT
CGCTCTTCGTTCGTCTGGAAGGCAGTACACCTTGATAGGTGGGCTGCCCTTCCTGGTTGGCTTGGTTTCA
TCAGCCATCCGCTTGCCCTCATCTGTTACGCCGGCGGTAGCCGGCCAGCCTCGCAGAGCAGGATTCCCGT
TGAGCACCGCCAGGTGCGAATAAGGGACAGTGAAGAAGGAACACCCGCTCGCGGGTGGGCCTACTTCACC
TATCCTGCCCGGCTGACGCCGTTGGATACACCAAGGAAAGTCTACACGAACCCTTTGGCAAAATCCTGTA
TATCGTGCGAAAAAGGATGGATATACCGAAAAAATCGCTATAATGACCCCGAAGCAGGGTTATGCAGCGG
AAAAGCGCCACGCTTCCCGAAGGGAGAAAGGCGGACAGGTATCCGGTAAGCGGCAGGGTCGGAACAGGAG
AGCGCACGAGGGAGCTTCCAGGGGGAAACGCCTGGTATCTTTATAGTCCTGTCGGGTTTCGCCACCTCTG
ACTTGAGCGTCGATTTTTGTGATGCTCGTCAGGGGGGCGGAGCCTATGGAAAAACGCCAGCAACGCGGCC
TTTTTACGGTTCCTGGCCTTTTGCTGGCCTTTTGCTCACATGTTCTTTCCTGCGTTATCCCCTGATTCTG
TGGATAACCGTATTACCGCCTTTGAGTGAGCTGATACCGCTCGCCGCAGCCGAACGACCGAGCGCAGCGA
GTCAGTGAGCGAGGAAGCGGAAGAGCGCCAGAAGGCCGCCAGAGAGGCCGAGCGCGGCCGTGAGGCTTGG
ACGCTAGGGCAGGGCATGAAAAAGCCCGTAGCGGGCTGCTACGGGCGTCTGACGCGGTGGAAAGGGGGAG
GGGATGTTGTCTACATGGCTCTGCTGTAGTGAGTGGGTTGCGCTCCGGCAGCGGTCCTGATCAATCGTCA
CCCTTTCTCGGTCCTTCAACGTTCCTGACAACGAGCCTCCTTTTCGCCAATCCATCGACAATCACCGCGA
GTCCCTGCTCGAACGCTGCGTCCGGACCGGCTTCGTCGAAGGCGTCTATCGCGGCCCGCAACAGCGGCGA
GAGCGGAGCCTGTTCAACGGTGCCGCCGCGCTCGCCGGCATCGCTGTCGCCGGCCTGCTCCTCAAGCACG
GCCCCAACAGTGAAGTAGCTGATTGTCATCAGCGCATTGACGGCGTCCCCGGCCGAAAAACCCGCCTCGC
AGAGGAAGCGAAGCTGCGCGTCGGCCGTTTCCATCTGCGGTGCGCCCGGTCGCGTGCCGGCATGGATGCG
CGCGCCATCGCGGTAGGCGAGCAGCGCCTGCCTGAAGCTGCGGGCATTCCCGATCAGAAATGAGCGCCAG
TCGTCGTCGGCTCTCGGCACCGAATGCGTATGATTCTCCGCCAGCATGGCTTCGGCCAGTGCGTCGAGCA
GCGCCCGCTTGTTCCTGAAGTGCCAGTAAAGCGCCGGCTGCTGAACCCCCAACCGTTCCGCCAGTTTGCG
TGTCGTCAGACCGTCTACGCCGACCTCGTTCAACAGGTCCAGGGCGGCACGGATCACTGTATTCGGCTGC
AACTTTGTCATGCTTGACACTTTATCACTGATAAACATAATATGTCCACCAACTTATCAGTGATAAAGAA
TCCGCGCGTTCAATCGGACCAGCGGAGGCTGGTCCGGAGGCCAGACGTGAAACCCAACATACCCCTGATC
GTAATTCTGAGCACTGTCGCGCTCGACGCTGTCGGCATCGGCCTGATTATGCCGGTGCTGCCGGGCCTCC
TGCGCGATCTGGTTCACTCGAACGACGTCACCGCCCACTATGGCATTCTGCTGGCGCTGTATGCGTTGGT
GCAATTTGCCTGCGCACCTGTGCTGGGCGCGCTGTCGGATCGTTTCGGGCGGCGGCCAATCTTGCTCGTC
TCGCTGGCCGGCGCCAGATCTGGGGAACCCTGTGGTTGGCATGCACATACAAATGGACGAACGGATAAAC
CTTTTCACGCCCTTTTAAATATCCGATTATTCTAATAAACGCTCTTTTCTCTTAGGTTTACCCGCCAATA
TATCCTGTCAAACACTGATAGTTTAAACGTTGCGATTAAGAATTCGAGCTCGGTACCCCCCTACTCCAAA
AATGTCAAAGATACAGTCTCAGAAGACCAAAGGGCTATTGAGACTTTTCAACAAAGGGTAATTTCGGGAA
ACCTCCTCGGATTCCATTGCCCAGCTATCTGTCACTTCATCGAAAGGACAGTAGAAAAGGAAGGTGGCTC
CTACAAATGCCATCATTGCGATAAAGGAAAGGCTATCATTCAAGATGCCTCTGCCGACAGTGGTCCCAAA
GATGGACCCCCACCCACGAGGAGCATCGTGGAAAAAGAAGACGTTCCAACCACGTCTTCAAAGCAAGTGG
ATTGATGTGACATCTCCACTGACGTAAGGGATGACGCACAATCCCACTATCCTTCGCAAGACCCTTCCTC
TATATAAGGAAGTTCATTTCATTTGGAGAGGACAGCCCAAGCTTCGACTCTAGAGGATCCCCTTAAATCG
ATATGGAACGAGCTATACAAGGAAACGACGCTAGGGAACAAGCTAACAGTGAACGTTGGGATGGAGGATC
AGGAGGTACCACTTCTCCCTTCAAACTTCCTGACGAAAGTCCGAGTTGGACTGAGTGGCGGCTACATAAC
GATGAGACGAATTCGAATCAAGATAATCCCCTTGGTTTCAAGGAAAGCTGGGGTTTCGGGAAAGTTGTAT
TTAAGAGATATCTCAGATACGACAGGACGGAAGCTTCACTGCACAGAGTCCTTGGATCTTGGACGGGAGA
TTCGGTTAACTATGCAGCATCTCGATTTTTCGGTTTCGACCAGATCGGATGTACCTATAGTATTCGGTTT
CGAGGAGTTAGTATCACCGTTTCTGGAGGGTCTCGAACTCTTCAGCATCTCTGTGAGATGGCAATTCGGT
CTAAGCAAGAACTGCTACAGCTTGCCCCAATCGAAGTGGAAAGTAATGTATCAAGAGGATGCCCTGAAGG
TACTCAAACCTTCGAAAAAGAAAGCGAGTAAGTCGAGGGCGAGCTCGAATTCGGTACGCTGAAATCACCA
GTCTCTCTCTACAAATCTATCTCTCTCTATTTTCTCCATAAATAATGTGTGAGTAGTTTCCCGATAAGGG
AAATTAGGGTTCTTATAGGGTTTCGCTCATGTGTTGAGCATATAAGAAACCCTTAGTATGTATTTGTATT
TGTAAAATACTTCTATCAATAAAATTTCTAATTCCTAAAACCAAAATCCAGTACTAAAATCCAGATCTCC
CTGCAGGTCCCCAGATTAGCCTTTTCAATTTCAGAAAGAATGCTAACCCACAGATGGTTAGAGAGGCTTA
CGCAGCAGGTCTCATCAAGACGATCTACCCGAGCAATAATCTCCAGGAAATCAAATACCTTCCCAAGAAG
GTTAAAGATGCAGTCAAAAGATTCAGGACTAACTGCATCAAGAACACAGAGAAAGATATATTTCTCAAGA
TCAGAAGTACTATTCCAGTATGGACGATTCAAGGCTTGCTTCACAAACCAAGGCAAGTAATAGAGATTGG
AGTCTCTAAAAAGGTAGTTCCCACTGAATCAAAGGCCATGGAGTCAAAGATTCAAATAGAGGACCTAACA
GAACTCGCCGTAAAGACTGGCGAACAGTTCATACAGAGTCTCTTACGACTCAATGACAAGAAGAAAATCT
TCGTCAACATGGTGGAGCACGACACACTTGTCTACTCCAAAAATATCAAAGATACAGTCTCAGAAGACCA
AAGGGCAATTGAGACTTTTCAACAAAGGGTAATATCCGGAAACCTCCTCGGATTCCATTGCCCAGCTATC
TGTCACTTTATTGTGAAGATAGTGGAAAAGGAAGGTGGCTCCTACAAATGCCATCATTGCGATAAAGGAA
AGGCCATCGTTGAAGATGCCTCTGCCGACAGTGGTCCCAAAGATGGACCCCCACCCACGAGGAGCATCGT
GGAAAAAGAAGACGTTCCAACCACGTCTTCAAAGCAAGTGGATTGATGTGATATCTCCACTGACGTAAGG
GATGACGCACAATCCCACTATCCTTCGCAAGACCCTTCCTCTATATAAGGAAGTTCATTTCATTTGGAGA
GAACACGGGGGACAAGTTTGTACAAAAAAGCAGGCTCCACCACTAGTGTCTCTTACCAGTTTCTATGGCG
GCGATTACACAACGAAAAGAATCGGATCGGATTAAGGGTCCATGGAGTCCTGAAGAGGACGAGCTGTTGC
AGACTCTAGTGGAGAAACATGGACCCAGAAATTGGTCTTTAATAAGCAAATCGGTTCCGGGTCGATCCGG
AAAATCCTGCAGGCTCCGATGGTGTAACCAGCTTTCCCCTCAAGTGGAACACCGTGCTTTCACTCCAGAG
GAGGATGAAACCATCATCAGGGCCCACGCTAAGTTCGGTAACAAATGGGCTACTATTGCCCGTTTACTAT
CGGGTCGGACCGATAACGCTATTAAGAACCACTGGAACTCTACTCTTAAACGTAAGTGTTGTTCCATGTC
TGAAGATTTAAGCTTTGAAACTCCTCAACAGCCTTTGAAAAGATCGTCTAGTGTCGGTCCTAGTAACAAC
TTTTCTTCTGGCATGAATCCGGGTAGCCCTTCCGGATCCGACTTGAGTGATTCGATTCCTTCGGGTTTTA
CCCAATCGCTTGTTTATAGGCCTGTCCCCCGAACCGGCGGGATTTTCCCTCTTTCCCCACCAGTTCAACA
GATCGAAACTGCTCCTTTTATACCCGACCCACCCACTTCTCTTTGCCTTTCGCTACCCGGATCCGTGACC
CGTGAAATCTCGAATCTGACTGCACAACCAACCCAGCAAACTCAGCCCCCTCAATCACCACCACTACCAC
CGCCTCCTCCTTTGGCTTTGCCGCCGGTTGATAAACTAGTACCGCCACCAACAGCTGCTTTCATGGCTCA
GCTTCCTCAAACTAAGCAAAGTTATGATTTTTGTTCACCAGCTTTACCAATATCAGGAGAGAAACAGTTG
TTTACTCCGGAATTTTTGGGTGTTCTACAAGATATGATAAGAAAGGAAGTAAGGAATTACATGTCTGGTG
TTGAACACAATGGGATTTGCATGCAAACTGATGCAATAAGAAATGCAGTAGTTAAGCGTATTGGGATTAG
CAAGATTGAGCCCGGGGACCCAGCTTTCTTGTACAAAGTGGTTGATAACAGCGGGTTAATTAACATCTTT
TACCCATACGATGTTCCTGACTATGCGGGCTATCCCTATGACGTCCCGGACTATGCAGGATCCTATCCAT
ATGACGTTCCAGATTACGCTGCTCAGTGCAGCGCTTAGAGCTCGAATTTCCCCGATCGTTCAAACATTTG
GCAATAAAGTTTCTTAAGATTGAATCCTGTTGCCGGTCTTGCGATGATTATCATATAATTTCTGTTGAAT
TACGTTAAGCATGTAATAATTAACATGTAATGCATGACGTTATTTATGAGATGGGTTTTTATGATTAGAG
TCCCGCAATTATACATTTAATACGCGATAGAAAACAAAATATAGCGCGCAAACTAGGATAAATTATCGCG
CGCGGTGTCATCTATGTTACTAGATCGGGAATTAGCTTCATCAACGCAAGACATGCGCACGACCGTCTGA
CAGGAGAGGAATTTCCGACGAGCACAGAAAGGACTTGCTCTTGGACGTAGGCCTATTTCTCAGGCACATG
TATCAAGTGTTCGGACGTGGGTTTTCGATGGTGTATCAGCCGCCGCCAACTGGGAGATGAGGAGGCTTTC
TTGGGGGGCAGTCAGCAGTTCATTTCACAAGACAGAGGAACTTGTAAGGAGATGCACTGATTTATCTTGG
CGCAAACCAGCAGGACGAATTAGTGGGAATAGCCCGCGAATATCTAAGTTATGCCTGTCGGCATGAGCAG
AAACTTCCAATTCGAAACAGTTTGGAGAGGTTGTTTTTGGGCATACCTTTTGTTAGTCAGCCTCTCGATT
GCTCATCGTCATTACACAGTACCGAAGTTTGATCGATCTAGTAACATAGATGACACCGCGCGCGATAATT
TATCCTAGTTTGCGCGCTATATTTTGTTTTCTATCGCGTATTAAATGTATAATTGCGGGACTCTAATCAT
AAAAACCCATCTCATAAATAACGTCATGCATTACATGTTAATTATTACATGCTTAACGTAATTCAACAGA
AATTATATGATAATCATCGCAAGACCGGCAACAGGATTCAATCTTAAGAAACTTTATTGCCAAATGTTTG
AACGATCTGCTTCGACGCACTCCTTCTTTACTCCACCATCTCGTCCTTATTGAAAACGTGGGTAGCACCA
AAACGAATCAAGTCGCTGGAACTGAAGTTACCAATCACGCTGGATGATTTGCCAGTTGGATTAATCTTGC
CTTTCCCCGCATGAATAATATTGATGAATGCATGCGTGAGGGGTATTTCGATTTTGGCAATAGCTGCAAT
TGCCGCGACATCCTCCAACGAGCATAATTCTTCAGAAAAATAGCGATGTTCCATGTTGTCAGGGCATGCA
TGATGCACGTTATGAGGTGACGGTGCTAGGCAGTATTCCCTCAAAGTTTCATAGTCAGTATCATATTCAT
CATTGCATTCCTGCAAGAGAGAATTGAGACGCAATCCACACGCTGCGGCAACCTTCCGGCGTTCGTGGTC
TATTTGCTCTTGGACGTTGCAAACGTAAGTGTTGGATCCCGGTCGGCATCTACTCTATTCCTTTGCCCTC
GGACGAGTGCTGGGGCGTCGGTTTCCACTATCGGCGAGTACTTCTACACAGCCATCGGTCCAGACGGCCG
CGCTTCTGCGGGCGATTTGTGTACGCCCGACAGTCCCGGCTCCGGATCGGACGATTGCGTCGCATCGACC
CTGCGCCCAAGCTGCATCATCGAAATTGCCGTCAACCAAGCTCTGATAGAGTTGGTCAAGACCAATGCGG
AGCATATACGCCCGGAGCCGCGGCGATCCTGCAAGCTCCGGATGCCTCCGCTCGAAGTAGCGCGTCTGCT
GCTCCATACAAGCCAACCACGGCCTCCAGAAGAAGATGTTGGCGACCTCGTATTGGGAATCCCCGAACAT
CGCCTCGCTCCAGTCAATGACCGCTGTTATGCGGCCATTGTCCGTCAGGACATTGTTGGAGCCGAAATCC
GCGTGCACGAGGTGCCGGACTTCGGGGCAGTCCTCGGCCCAAAGCATCAGCTCATCGAGAGCCTGCGCGA
CGGACGCACTGACGGTGTCGTCCATCACAGTTTGCCAGTGATACACATGGGGATCAGCAATCGCGCATAT
GAAATCACGCCATGTAGTGTATTGACCGATTCCTTGCGGTCCGAATGGGCCGAACCCGCTCGTCTGGCTA
AGATCGGCCGCAGCGATCGCATCCATGGCCTCCGCGACCGGCTGCAGAACAGCGGGCAGTTCGGTTTCAG
GCAGGTCTTGCAACGTGACACCCTGTGCACGGCGGGAGATGCAATAGGTCAGGCTCTCGCTGAATTCCCC
AATGTCAAGCACTTCCGGAATCGGGAGCGCGGCCGATGCAAAGTGCCGATAAACATAACGATCTTTGTAG
AAACCATCGGCGCAGCTATTTACCCGCAGGACATATCCACGCCCTCCTACATCGAAGCTGAAAGCACGAG
ATTCTTCGCCCTCCGAGAGCTGCATCAGGTCGGAGACGCTGTCGAACTTTTCGATCAGAAACTTCTCGAC
AGACGTCGCGGTGAGTTCAGGCTTTTTCATATCGGGGTCGTCCTCTCCAAATGAAATGAACTTCCTTATA
TAGAGGAAGGGTCTTGCGAAGGATAGTGGGATTGTGCGTCATCCCTTACGTCAGTGGAGATATCACATCA
ATCCACTTGCTTTGAAGACGTGGTTGGAACGTCTTCTTTTTCCACGATGCTCCTCGTGGGTGGGGGTCCA
TCTTTGGGACCACTGTCGGCAGAGGCATCTTGAACGATAGCCTTTCCTTTATCGCAATGATGGCATTTGT
AGGTGCCACCTTCCTTTTCTACTGTCCTTTTGATGAAGTGACAGATAGCTGGGCAATGGAATCCGAGGAG
GTTTCCCGATATTACCCTTTGTTGAAAAGTCTCAATAGCCCTTTGGTCTTCTGAGACTGTATCTTTGATA
TTCTTGGAGTAGACGAGAGTGTCGTGCTCCACCATGTTGACGGATCTCTAGGACGCGTCGACGCGTCGAC
GCGTCGACGCGTCGACGCGTCCTAGAAGCTAATTCACTGGCCGTCGTTTTACAACGTCGTGACTGGGAAA
ACCCTGGCGTTACCCAACTTAATCGCCTTGCAGCACATCCCCCTTTCGCCAGCTGGCGTAATAGCGAAGA
GGCCCGCACCGATCGCCCTTCCCAACAGTTGCGCAGCCTGAATG
[44 nt withheld, positions 8865-8908]
C
[141 nt withheld, positions 8910-9050]
CCTTTGACGTTGGAGTCCACGTTCTTT
[37 nt withheld, positions 9078-9114]
ACCCTATCTCGGGCTATTCTTTTGATTTATAAGGGATTTTGCCGATTTCGGAACCACCATCAAACAGGAT
TTTCGCCTGCTGGGGCAAACCAGCGTGGACCGCTTGCTGCAACTCTCTCAGGGCCAGGCGGTGAAGGGCA
ATCAGCTGTTGCCCGTCTCACTGGTGAAAAGAAAAACCACCCCAGTACATTAAAAACGTCCGCAATGTGT
TATTAAGTTGTCTAAGCGTCAATTTGTTTACACCACAATATATCCTGCCACCAGCCAGCCAACAGCTCCC
CGACCGGCAGCTCGGCACAAAATCACCACTCGATACAGGCAGCCCATCAGTCCGGGACGGCGTCAGCGGG
AGAGCCGTTGTAAGGCGGCAGACTTTGCTCATGTTACCGATGCTATTCGGAAGAACGGCAACTAAGCTGC
CGGGTTTGAAACACGGATGATCTCGCGGAGGGTAGCATGTTGATTGTAACGATGACAGAGCGTTGCTGCC
TGTGATCAAATATCATCTCCCTCGCAGAGATCCGAATTATCAGCCTTCTTATTCATTTCTCGCTTAACCG
TGACAGGCTGTCGATCTTGAGAACTATGCCGACATAATAGGAAATCGCTGGATAAAGCCGCTGAGGAAGC
TGAGTGGCGCTATTTCTTTAGAAGTGAACGTTGACGATATCAACTCCCCTATCCATTGCTCACCGAATGG
TACAGGTCGGGGACCCGAAGTTCCGACTGTCGGCCTGATGCATCCCCGGCTGATCGACCCCAGATCTGGG
GCTGAGAAAGCCCAGTAAGGAAACAACTGTAGGTTCGAGTCGCGAGATCCCCCGGAACCAAAGGAAGTAG
GTTAAACCCGCTCCGATCAGGCCGAGCCACGCCAGGCCGAGAACATTGGTTCCTGTAGGCATCGGGATTG
GCGGATCAAACACTAAAGCTACTGGAACGAGCAGAAGTCCTCCGGCCGCCAGTTGCCAGGCGGTAAAGGT
GAGCAGAGGCACGGGAGGTTGCCACTTGCGGGTCAGCACGGTTCCGAACGCCATGGAAACCGCCCCCGCC
AGGCCCGCTGCGACGCCGACAGGATCTAGCGCTGCGTTTGGTGTCAACACCAACAGCGCCACGCCCGCAG
TTCCGCAAATAGCCCCCAGGACCGCCATCAATCGTATCGGGCTACCTAGCAGAGCGGCAGAGATGAACAC
GACCATCAGCGGCTGCACAGCGCCTACCGTCGCCGCGACCCCGCCCGGCAGGCGGTAGACCGAAATAAAC
AACAAGCTCCAGAATAGCGAAATATTAAGTGCGCCGAGGATGAAGATGCGCATCCACCAGATTCCCGTTG
GAATCTGTCGGACGATCATCACGAGCAATAAACCCGCCGGCAACGCCCGCAGCAGCATACCGGCGACCCC
TCGGCCTCGCTGTTCGGGCTCCACGAAAACGCCGGACAGATGCGCCTTGTGAGCGTCCTTGGGGCCGTCC
TCCTGTTTGAAGACCGACAGCCCAATGATCTCGCCGTCGATGTAGGCGCCGAATGCCACGGCATCTCGCA
ACCGTTCAGCGAACGCCTCCATGGGCTTTTTCTCCTCGTGCTCGTAAACGGACCCGAACATCTCTGGAGC
TTTCTTCAGGGCCGACAATCGGATCTCGCGGAAATCCTGCACGTCGGCCGCTCCAAGCCGTCGAATCTGA
GCCTTAATCACAATTGTCAATTTTAATCCTCTGTTTATCGGCAGTTCGTAGAGCGCGCCGTGCGTCCCGA
GCGATACTGAGCGAAGCAAGTGCGTCGAGCAGTGCCCGCTTGTTCCTGAAATGCCAGTAAAGCGCTGGCT
GCTGAACCCCCAGCCGGAACTGACCCCACAAGGCCCTAGCGTTTGCAATGCACCAGGTCATCATTGACCC
AGGCGTGTTCCACCAGGCCGCTGCCTCGCAACTCTTCGCAGGCTTCGCCGACCTGCTCGCGCCACTTCTT
CACGCGGGTGGAATCCGATCCGCACATGAGGCGGAAGGTTTCCAGCTTGAGCGGGTACGGCTCCCGGTGC
GAGCTGAAATAGTCGAACATCCGTCGGGCCGTCGGCGACAGCTTGCGGTACTTCTCCCATATGAATTTCG
TGTAGTGGTCGCCAGCAAACAGCACGACGATTTCCTCGTCGATCAGGACCTGGCAACGGGACGTTTTCTT
GCCACGGTCCAGGACGCGGAAGCGGTGCAGCAGCGACACCGATTCCAGGTGCCCAACGCGGTCGGACGTG
AAGCCCATCGCCGTCGCCTGTAGGCGCGACAGGCATTCCTCGGCCTTCGTGTAATACCGGCCATTGATCG
ACCAGCCCAGGTCCTGGCAAAGCTCGTAGAACGTGAAGGTGATCGGCTCGCCGATAGGGGTGCGCTTCGC
GTACTCCAACACCTGCTGCCACACCAGTTCGTCATCGTCGGCCCGCAGCTCGACGCCGGTGTAGGTGATC
TTCACGTCCTTGTTGACGTGGAAAATGACCTTGTTTTGCAGCGCCTCGCGCGGGATTTTCTTGTTGCGCG
TGGTGAACAGGGCAGAGCGGGCCGTGTCGTTTGGCATCGCTCGCATCGTGTCCGGCCACGGCGCAATATC
GAACAAGGAAAGCTGCATTTCCTTGATCTGCTGCTTCGTGTGTTTCAGCAACGCGGCCTGCTTGGCCTCG
CTGACCTGTTTTGCCAGGTCCTCGCCGGCGGTTTTTCGCTTCTTGGTCGTCATAGTTCCTCGCGTGTCGA
TGGTCATCGACTTCGCCAAACCTGCCGCCTCCTGTTCGAGACGACGCGAACGCTCCACGGCGGCCGATGG
CGCGGGCAGGGCAGGGGGAGCCAGTTGCACGCTGTCGCGCTCGATCTTGGCCGTAGCTTGCTGGACCATC
GAGCCGACGGACTGGAAGGTTTCGCGGGGCGCACGCATGACGGTGCGGCTTGCGATGGTTTCGGCATCCT
CGGCGGAAAACCCCGCGTCGATCAGTTCTTGCCTGTATGCCTTCCGGTCAAACGTCCGATTCATTCACCC
TCCTTGCGGGATTGCCCCGACTCACGCCGGGGCAATGTGCCCTTATTCCTGATTTGACCCGCCTGGTGCC
TTGGTGTCCAGATAATCCACCTTATCGGCAATGAAGTCGGTCCCGTAGACCGTCTGGCCGTCCTTCTCGT
ACTTGGTATTCCGAATCTTGCCCTGCACGAATACCAGCGACCCCTTGCCCAAATACTTGCCGTGGGCCTC
GGCCTGAGAGCCAAAACACTTGATGCGGAAGAAGTCGGTGCGCTCCTGCTTGTCGCCGGCATCGTTGCGC
CACATCTAGGTACTAAAACAATTCATCCAGTAAAATATAATATTTTATTTTCTCCCAATCAGGCTTGATC
CCCAGTAAGTCAAAAAATAGCTCGACATACTGTTCTTCCCCGATATCCTCCCTGATCGACCGGACGCAGA
AGGCAATGTCATACCACTTGTCCGCCCTGCCGCTTCTCCCAAGATCAATAAAGCCACTTACTTTGCCATC
TTTCACAAAGATGTTGCTGTCTCCCAGGTCGCCGTGGGAAAAGACAAGTTCCTCTTCGGGCTTTTCCGTC
TTTAAAAAATCATACAGCTCGCGCGGATCTTTAAATGGAGTGTCTTCTTCCCAGTTTTCGCAATCCACAT
CGGCCAGATCGTTATTCAGTAAGTAATCCAATTCGGCTAAGCGGCTGTCTAAGCTATTCGTATAGGGACA
ATCCGATATGTCGATGGAGTGAAAGAGCCTGATGCACTCCGCATACAGCTCGATAATCTTTTCAGGGCTT
TGTTCATCTTCATACTCTTCCGAGCAAAGGACGCCATCGGCCTCACTCATGAGCAGATTGCTCCAGCCAT
CATGCCGTTCAAAGTGCAGGACCTTTGGAACAGGCAGCTTTCCTTCCAGCCATAGCATCATGTCCTTTTC
CCGTTCCACATCATAGGTGGTCCCTTTATACCGGCTGTCCGTCATTTTTAAATATAGGTTTTCATTTTCT
CCCACCAGCTTATATACCTTAGCAGGAGACATTCCTTCCGTATCTTTTACGCAGCGGTATTTTTCGATCA
GTTTTTTCAATTCCGGTGATATTCTCATTTTAGCCATTTATTATTTCCTTCCTCTTTTCTACAGTATTTA
AAGATACCCCAAGAAGCTAATTATAACAAGACGAACTCCAATTCACTGTTCCTTGCATTCTAAAACCTTA
AATACCAGAAAACAGCTTTTTCAAAGTTGTTTTCAAAGTTGGCGTATAACATAGTATCGACGGAGCCGAT
TTTGAAACCACAATTATGGGTGATGCTGCCAACTTACTGATTTAGTGTATGATGGTGTTTTTGAGGTGCT
CCAGTGGCTTCTGTTTCTATCAGCTGTCCCTCCTGTTCAGCTACTGACGGGGTGGTGCGTAACGGCAAAA
GCACCGCCGGACATCAGCGCTATCTCTGCTCTCACTGCCGTAAAACATGGCAACTGCAGTTCACTTACAC
CGCTTCTCAACCCGGTACGCACCAGAAAATCATTGATATGGCCATGAATGGCGTTGGATGCCGGGCAACA
GCCCGCATTATGGGCGTTGGCCTCAACACGATTTTACGTCACTTAAAAAACTCAGGCCGCAGTCGGTAAC
CTCGCGCATACAGCCGGGCAGTGACGTCATCGTCTGCGCGGAAATGGACGAACAGTGGGGCTATGTCGGG
GCTAAATCGCGCCAGCGCTGGCTGTTTTACGCGTATGACAGTCTCCGGAAGACGGTTGTTGCGCACGTAT
TCGGTGAACGCACTATGGCGACGCTGGGGCGTCTTATGAGCCTGCTGTCACCCTTTGACGTGGTGATATG
GATGACGGATGGCTGGCCGCTGTATGAATCCCGCCTGAAGGGAAAGCTGCACGTAATCAGCAAGCGATAT
ACGCAGCGAATTGAGCGGCATAACCTGAATCTGAGGCAGCACCTGGCACGGCTGGGACGGAAGTCGCTGT
CGTTCTCAAAATCGGTGGAGCTGCATGACAAAGTCATCGGGCATTATCTGAACATAAAACACTATCAATA
AGTTGGAGTCATTACCCAATTATGATAGAATTTACAAGCTATAAGGTTATTGTCCTGGGTTTCAAGCATT
AGTCCATGCAAGTTTTTATGCTTTGCCCATTCTATAGATATATTGATAAGCGCGCTGCCTATGCCTTGCC
CCCTGAAATCCTTACATACGGCGATATCTTCTATATAAAAGATATATTATCTTATCAGTATTGTCAATAT
ATTCAAGGCAATCTGCCTCCTCATCCTCTTCATCCTCTTCGTCTTGGTAGCTTTTTAAATATGGCGCTTC
ATAGAGTAATTCTGTAAAGGTCCAATTCTCGTTTTCATACCTCGGTATAATCTTACCTATCACCTCAAAT
GGTTCGCTGGGTTTATCGCACCCCCGAACACGAGCACGGCACCCGCGACCACTATGCCAAGAATGCCCAA
GGTAAAAATTGCCGGCCCCGCCATGAAGTCCGTGAATGCCCCGACGGCCGAAGTGAAGGGCAGGCCGCCA
CCCAGGCCGCCGCCCTCACTGCCCGGCACCTGGTCGCTGAATGTCGATGCCAGCACCTGCGGCACGTCAA
TGCTTCCGGGCGTCGCGCTCGGGCTGATCGCCCATCCCGTTACTGCCCCGATCCCGGCAATGGCAAGGAC
TGCCAGCGCTGCCATTTTTGGGGTGAGGCCGTTCGCGGCCGAGGGGCGCAGCCCCTGGGGGGATGGGAGG
CCCGCGTTAGCGGGCCGGGAGGGTTCGAGAAGGGGGGGCACCCCCCTTCGGCGTGCGCGGTCACGCGCAC
AGGGCGCAGCCCTGGTTAAAAACAAGGTTTATAAATATTGGTTTAAAAGCAGGTTAAAAGACAGGTTAGC
GGTGGCCGAAAAACGGGCGGAAACCCTTGCAAATGCTGGATTTTCTGCCTGTGGACAGCCCCTCAAATGT
CAATAGGTGCGCCCCTCATCTGTCAGCACTCTGCCCCTCAAGTGTCAAGGATCGCGCCCCTCATCTGTCA
GTAGTCGCGCCCCTCAAGTGTCAATACCGCAGGGCACTTATCCCCAGGCTTGTCCACATCATCTGTGGGA
AACTCGCGTAAAATCAGGCGTTTTCGCCGATTTGCGAGGCTGGCCAGCTCCACGTCGCCGGCCGAAATCG
AGCCTGCCCCTCATCTGTCAACGCCGCGCCGGGTGAGTCGGCCCCTCAAGTGTCAACGTCCGCCCCTCAT
CTGTCAGTGAGGGCCAAGTTTTCCGCGAGGTATCCACAACGCCGGCGGCCGCGGTGTCTCGCACACGGCT
TCGACGGCGTTTCTGGCGCGTTTGCAGGGCCATAGACGGCCGCCAGCCCAGCGGCGAGGGCAACCAGCCC
GGTGAGCGTCGGAAAGGCGC
Features (pLannotate 1.2.2; 35 found; start..end, strand, type, name):
      3..89      -  CDS            traI (fragment): TRAI6_ECOLX - Experimental evidence at protein level: Swiss-Prot protein existence level 1. The initiation process of transfer DNA synthesis requires the interaction of at least three plasmid-specific components (TraH, I, and J) at the transfer origin resulting in the assembly of a specialised nucleoprotein complex - the relaxosome. Site- and strand-specific cleavage at the transfer origin is dependent on TraI and TraJ. From Escherichia coli.
    127..498     -  CDS            traJ: oriT-recognizing protein; traJ
    531..640     -  oriT           oriT: incP origin of transfer
    772..962     +  rep_origin     ori (fragment): high-copy-number ColE1/pMB1/pBR322/pUC origin of replication
   1321..1971    -  CDS            TetR: tetracycline resistance regulatory protein; tetR
   2077..2326    +  CDS            TcR (fragment): tetracycline efflux protein; tetA; confers resistance to tetracycline
   2436..2460    -  misc_feature   RB T-DNA repeat: right border repeat from nopaline C58 T-DNA
   2490..2508    +  misc_feature   MCS (fragment): pUC18/19 multiple cloning site
   2559..2904    +  promoter       CaMV 35S promoter: strong constitutive promoter from cauliflower mosaic virus
   2856..2902    +  promoter       minimal CaMV 35S promoter: minimal 35S promoter from cauliflower mosaic virus
   2914..2932    -  misc_feature   MCS (fragment): pUC18/19 multiple cloning site
   2943..3458    +  CDS            P19_TBSVC: Experimental evidence at protein level: Swiss-Prot protein existence level 1. Acts as a suppressor of RNA-mediated gene silencing, also known as post-transcriptional gene silencing (PTGS), a mechanism of plant viral defense that limits the accumulation of viral RNAs. Binds to short interfering RNAs (siRNAs) with high affinity. Acts as a molecular caliper to specifically select siRNAs based on the length of the duplex region of the RNA (By similarity). From Tomato bushy stunt virus (strain Cherry) (TBSV).
   3531..3707    +  polyA_signal   CaMV poly(A) signal: cauliflower mosaic virus polyadenylation signal
   4210..4551    +  promoter       CaMV 35S promoter: strong constitutive promoter from cauliflower mosaic virus
   4562..4586    +  protein_bind   attB1: mutant version of attB; recombination site for the Gateway® BP reaction BP Clonase™
   4642..5541    +  CDS            MYB44: MYB44_ARATH - Also known as MYBR1 From Arabidopsis thaliana (Mouse-ear cress).
   5618..5642    -  protein_bind   attB2: mutant version of attB; recombination site for the Gateway® BP reaction BP Clonase™
   5671..5760    +  CDS            3xHA: three tandem HA epitope tags
   5794..6046    +  terminator     NOS terminator: nopaline synthase terminator and poly(A) signal
   6475..6727    -  terminator     NOS terminator: nopaline synthase terminator and poly(A) signal
   6751..7179    -  CDS            nos (fragment): DHNO_AGRT7 - Protein inferred from homology: Swiss-Prot protein existence level 3. From Agrobacterium tumefaciens (strain T37).
   7195..8220    -  CDS            HygR: aminoglycoside phosphotransferase from E. coli; aph(4)-Ia; confers resistance to hygromycin
   8230..8574    -  promoter       CaMV 35S promoter: strong constitutive promoter from cauliflower mosaic virus
   8231..8277    -  promoter       minimal CaMV 35S promoter: minimal 35S promoter from cauliflower mosaic virus
   8712..8867    +  CDS            lacZα (fragment) (sequence partly withheld): LacZα fragment of β-galactosidase; lacZ fragment
   8865..9165    +  rep_origin     M13 ori (fragment) (sequence partly withheld): M13 bacteriophage origin of replication; arrow indicates direction of (+) strand synthesis
   9166..9296    +  CDS            lacI (fragment): lac repressor; lacI; The lac repressor binds to the lac operator to inhibit transcription in E. coli. This inhibition can be relieved by adding lactose or isopropyl-β-D-thiogalactopyranoside (IPTG).
   9350..9374    -  misc_feature   LB T-DNA repeat: left border repeat from nopaline C58 T-DNA
  10883..10946   -  CDS            TetR (fragment): tetracycline resistance regulatory protein; tetR
  10970..12118   -  CDS            trfA: trans-acting replication protein that binds to and activates oriV
  12417..13211   -  CDS            KanR: aminoglycoside phosphotransferase; aphA-3; confers resistance to kanamycin
  13403..14170   +  mobile_element IS1: prokaryotic transposable element IS1
  14179..14328   -  CDS            satA (fragment): STA_BACSU - Also known as yyaR. Experimental evidence at protein level: Swiss-Prot protein existence level 1. Involved in resistance to streptothricin, a broad-spectrum antibiotic produced by streptomycetes. Detoxifies streptothricin via acetylation of the beta amino group of the first beta-lysyl moiety of streptothricin. From Bacillus subtilis (strain 168).
  14524..14799   -  CDS            klaC (fragment): KLAC_ECOLX - Also known as telB. Protein predicted: Swiss-Prot protein existence level 4. Belongs to the kla operon, which is associated with cryptic tellurite resistance, and IncW plasmid fertility inhibition. From Escherichia coli.
  14863..15494   -  rep_origin     oriV: incP origin of replication
