[The description below was written by a language model from this plasmid's Addgene catalogue record and pLannotate feature annotations shown in this document.]
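Description:
pGWB14-LYX117 is a plant binary expression vector built on the pGWB14 backbone, intended for Agrobacterium-mediated transient or stable expression of a Nicotiana benthamiana transcription factor. The backbone is a low-copy, broad-host-range IncP replicon: oriV with its trans-acting replication protein trfA allows maintenance in both E. coli and Agrobacterium, and oriT with traJ provides a mobilisation function. Bacterial selection is by kanamycin (aphA-3). The annotation also picks up backbone remnants such as fragments of tetracycline resistance genes, an IS1 element and a partial ColE1-type origin, which do not appear to be functional parts of the design.

Three expression units lie between the nopaline-type right and left T-DNA borders. The main cassette places the insert, Niben101Scf00292g02001.1, under the constitutive CaMV 35S promoter. The coding region is flanked by attB1 and attB2 Gateway sites (although the record lists Gibson cloning as the method), and is followed by a 3xHA tag and the NOS terminator, giving a C-terminally HA-tagged protein. The annotation tool matches the insert to Arabidopsis MYB44, suggesting that it encodes a related MYB-family factor, though the catalogue fields do not name the family. A second 35S-driven cassette, not mentioned in the catalogue entry, encodes the tomato bushy stunt virus P19 silencing suppressor with a CaMV poly(A) signal. P19 binds siRNAs and typically boosts transgene accumulation in agroinfiltrated leaves. The third unit, in the opposite orientation, is a 35S-driven hygromycin phosphotransferase gene with a NOS terminator, for selecting stable transformants. The HA tag allows the expressed factor to be detected or immunoprecipitated.
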