Addgene plasmid #126335: pGWB14-LYX117
Purpose: With a Nicotiana benthamiana transcription factor in PGWB14 backbone, for Agrobacterium mediated transient or stable expression corresponding transcription factor fused with a C-terminal HA tag.
Depositing lab: Silin Zhong. Depositing organization: Chinese University of Hong Kong.
Backbone
  Vector backbone: pGWB14
  Vector type: Plant Expression
  Selectable markers: Hygromycin
Growth in bacteria
  Bacterial resistance: Kanamycin, 50 μg/mL
  Growth temperature: 37°C
  Growth strain: DH5alpha
  Copy number: Low Copy
Gene/Insert
  Gene/Insert name: Niben101Scf00292g02001.1
  Species: Nicotiana benthamiana
  Promoter: CaMV 35S
  Tag / fusion protein: HA (C terminal on insert)
  Cloning method: Gibson Cloning
Terms and licenses: Academic/Nonprofit Terms; Industry Terms: Not Available to Industry
How to cite: pGWB14-LYX117 was a gift from Silin Zhong (Addgene plasmid # 126335 ; http://n2t.net/addgene:126335 ; RRID:Addgene_126335)
