>Addgene plasmid #126335 | pGWB14-LYX117 | depositor partial sequence | sequence record 241609 | Niben101Scf00292g02001.1
ATGGCGGCGATTACACAACGAAAAGAATCGGATCGGATTAAGGGTCCATGGAGTCCTGAAGAGGACGAGC
TGTTGCAGACTCTAGTGGAGAAACATGGACCCAGAAATTGGTCTTTAATAAGCAAATCGGTTCCGGGTCG
ATCCGGAAAATCCTGCAGGCTCCGATGGTGTAACCAGCTTTCCCCTCAAGTGGAACACCGTGCTTTCACT
CCAGAGGAGGATGAAACCATCATCAGGGCCCACGCTAAGTTCGGTAACAAATGGGCTACTATTGCCCGTT
TACTATCGGGTCGGACCGATAACGCTATTAAGAACCACTGGAACTCTACTCTTAAACGTAAGTGTTGTTC
CATGTCTGAAGATTTAAGCTTTGAAACTCCTCAACAGCCTTTGAAAAGATCGTCTAGTGTCGGTCCTAGT
AACAACTTTTCTTCTGGCATGAATCCGGGTAGCCCTTCCGGATCCGACTTGAGTGATTCGATTCCTTCGG
GTTTTACCCAATCGCTTGTTTATAGGCCTGTCCCCCGAACCGGCGGGATTTTCCCTCTTTCCCCACCAGT
TCAACAGATCGAAACTGCTCCTTTTATACCCGACCCACCCACTTCTCTTTGCCTTTCGCTACCCGGATCC
GTGACCCGTGAAATCTCGAATCTGACTGCACAACCAACCCAGCAAACTCAGCCCCCTCAATCACCACCAC
TACCACCGCCTCCTCCTTTGGCTTTGCCGCCGGTTGATAAACTAGTACCGCCACCAACAGCTGCTTTCAT
GGCTCAGCTTCCTCAAACTAAGCAAAGTTATGATTTTTGTTCACCAGCTTTACCAATATCAGGAGAGAAA
CAGTTGTTTACTCCGGAATTTTTGGGTGTTCTACAAGATATGATAAGAAAGGAAGTAAGGAATTACATGT
CTGGTGTTGAACACAATGGGATTTGCATGCAAACTGATGCAATAAGAAATGCAGTAGTTAAGCGTATTGG
GATTAGCAAGATTGAG
